>Addgene plasmid #101611 | pDONR221-ZNF234 | depositor full sequence | sequence record 191683 | Full Sequence
ATGACCACTTTTAAAGAGGGCCTGACATTTAAAGATGTGGCTGTTGTTTTCACTGAAGAAGAACTCGGCC
TTTTAGACCCTGTCCAAAGGAACCTATACCAAGATGTAATGCTAGAGAATTTCAGAAACCTCCTGAGTGT
TGGCCACCACCCTTTTAAACATGATGTTTTCCTCCTAGAGAAAGAGAAGAAGCTGGATATAATGAAGACG
GCGACCCAGAGAAAAGGAAAATCGGCAGATAAGATCCAGAGTGAAGTTGAAACTGTCCCTGAGGCTGGCA
GACATGAAGAACTATACTGGGGCCAAATCTGGAAACAAATAGCGAGTGACCTGATAAAATATGAAGATTC
AATGATCAGCATATCGAGATTCCCCAGACAAGGTGACCTATCGTGCCAAGTGAGAGCTGGCCTATACACC
ACCCACACTGGCCAGAAATTTTACCAATGTGATGAGTATAAAAAGAGTTTCACGGACGTTTTTAATTTTG
ACCTCCACCAACAACTCCATTCCGGTGAAAAGAGCCACACCTGTGATGAATGTGGGAAGAGTTTCTGTTA
TATTTCGGCCCTCCATATCCACCAGAGAGTTCATATGGGAGAAAAGTGTTATAAATGTGATGTATGCGGG
AAAGAATTTTCCCAGAGCAGCCACCTCCAGACCCACCAAAGAGTACATACTGTAGAAAAACCTTTTAAAT
GTGTTGAGTGTGGTAAAGGTTTCAGCAGGAGAAGCACTTTAACTGTCCACTGTAAACTCCACAGCGGAGA
GAAACCATATAACTGTGAGGAATGTGGCAGGGCTTTTATACATGCTTCCCATTTACAAGAACACCAGAGG
ATCCATACCGGTGAGAAACCATTTAAGTGTGACACGTGCGGAAAAAATTTCAGGAGGAGATCTGCTTTAA
ATAACCACTGTATGGTCCACACTGGTGAAAAGCCATATAAGTGTGAAGACTGCGGGAAGTGTTTCACGTG
TTCTTCAAACCTCAGGATACACCAGAGAGTCCATACTGGTGAGAAGCCGTATAAGTGTGAAGAATGCGGT
AAGTGTTTTATCCAGCCTTCCCAATTCCAAGCCCACAGGAGAATACACACTGGAGAGAAACCATATGTGT
GTAAAGTCTGTGGGAAAGGTTTTATATATTCGAGCAGTTTCCAAGCACACCAAGGTGTCCATACAGGAGA
GAAACCATATAAGTGTAATGAGTGCGGAAAATCTTTCAGGATGAAGATCCATTACCAAGTCCACCTTGTT
GTACACACCGGAGAAAAGCCATATAAGTGTGAAGTCTGCGGAAAGGCTTTCAGACAATCATCATACCTAA
AAATACACCTAAAGGCCCACAGTGTCCAAAAGCCATTTAAATGTGAAGAGTGTGGCCAAGGTTTTAACCA
AAGCAGCAGATTACAAATCCACCAATTAATCCACACAGGGGAGAAGCCATATAAATGTGAGGAGTGTGGA
AAAGGATTTTCAAGAAGGGCTGACCTAAAGATCCACTGCAGAATACATACTGGAGAAAAACCGTATAACT
GTGAAGAGTGCGGTAAAGTTTTTTCCCAAGCATCCCACCTTTTGACACACCAGAGAGTACACAGTGGAGA
GAAGCCTTTTAAGTGTGAAGAGTGTGGGAAATCTTTTTCGAGGAGTGCCCACCTACAGGCCCACCAGAAA
GTACACACAGGTGAAAAACCATATAAGTGCGGAGAATGTGGAAAGGGTTTTAAGTGGAGCCTAAACCTAG
ATATGCACCAAAGGGTCCATACGGGTGAAAAGCCATACACATGTGGTGAATGCGGAAAACATTTCAGCCA
AGCCAGTTCCCTACAATTACACCAATCTGTCCACACGGGAGAGAAACCATATAAGTGTGATGTGTGCGGA
AAAGTTTTCAGCAGATCAAGCCAATTACAATACCACAGAAGAGTCCACACCGGTGAAAAGCCATATAAGT
GTGAGATCTGTGGAAAGAGATTCAGCTGGAGATCGAACCTTGTGAGCCACCATAAAATCCACGCGGCTGG
GACTTTTTATGAAAATGATGAAAATTCAAAAAATATCAGGGAATTGAGTGAAGGTGGTTCGAGCACGAGC
AACTTTCTTGTACAAAGTTGGCATTATAAGAAAGCATTGCTTATCAATTTGTTGCAACGAACAGGTCACT
ATCAGTCAAAATAAAATCATTATTTGCCATCCAGCTGATATCCCCTATAGTGAGTCGTATTACATGGTCA
TAGCTGTTTCCTGGCAGCTCTGGCCCGTGTCTCAAAATCTCTGATGTTACATTGCACAAGATAAAAATAT
ATCATCATGAACAATAAAACTGTCTGCTTACATAAACAGTAATACAAGGGGTGTTATGAGCCATATTCAA
CGGGAAACGTCGAGGCCGCGATTAAATTCCAACATGGATGCTGATTTATATGGGTATAAATGGGCTCGCG
ATAATGTCGGGCAATCAGGTGCGACAATCTATCGCTTGTATGGGAAGCCCGATGCGCCAGAGTTGTTTCT
GAAACATGGCAAAGGTAGCGTTGCCAATGATGTTACAGATGAGATGGTCAGACTAAACTGGCTGACGGAA
TTTATGCCTCTTCCGACCATCAAGCATTTTATCCGTACTCCTGATGATGCATGGTTACTCACCACTGCGA
TCCCCGGAAAAACAGCATTCCAGGTATTAGAAGAATATCCTGATTCAGGTGAAAATATTGTTGATGCGCT
GGCAGTGTTCCTGCGCCGGTTGCATTCGATTCCTGTTTGTAATTGTCCTTTTAACAGCGATCGCGTATTT
CGTCTCGCTCAGGCGCAATCACGAATGAATAACGGTTTGGTTGATGCGAGTGATTTTGATGACGAGCGTA
ATGGCTGGCCTGTTGAACAAGTCTGGAAAGAAATGCATAAACTTTTGCCATTCTCACCGGATTCAGTCGT
CACTCATGGTGATTTCTCACTTGATAACCTTATTTTTGACGAGGGGAAATTAATAGGTTGTATTGATGTT
GGACGAGTCGGAATCGCAGACCGATACCAGGATCTTGCCATCCTATGGAACTGCCTCGGTGAGTTTTCTC
CTTCATTACAGAAACGGCTTTTTCAAAAATATGGTATTGATAATCCTGATATGAATAAATTGCAGTTTCA
TTTGATGCTCGATGAGTTTTTCTAATCAGAATTGGTTAATTGGTTGTAACACTGGCAGAGCATTACGCTG
ACTTGACGGGACGGCGCAAGCTCATGACCAAAATCCCTTAACGTGAGTTACGCGTCGTTCCACTGAGCGT
CAGACCCCGTAGAAAAGATCAAAGGATCTTCTTGAGATCCTTTTTTTCTGCGCGTAATCTGCTGCTTGCA
AACAAAAAAACCACCGCTACCAGCGGTGGTTTGTTTGCCGGATCAAGAGCTACCAACTCTTTTTCCGAAG
GTAACTGGCTTCAGCAGAGCGCAGATACCAAATACTGTTCTTCTAGTGTAGCCGTAGTTAGGCCACCACT
TCAAGAACTCTGTAGCACCGCCTACATACCTCGCTCTGCTAATCCTGTTACCAGTGGCTGCTGCCAGTGG
CGATAAGTCGTGTCTTACCGGGTTGGACTCAAGACGATAGTTACCGGATAAGGCGCAGCGGTCGGGCTGA
ACGGGGGGTTCGTGCACACAGCCCAGCTTGGAGCGAACGACCTACACCGAACTGAGATACCTACAGCGTG
AGCTATGAGAAAGCGCCACGCTTCCCGAAGGGAGAAAGGCGGACAGGTATCCGGTAAGCGGCAGGGTCGG
AACAGGAGAGCGCACGAGGGAGCTTCCAGGGGGAAACGCCTGGTATCTTTATAGTCCTGTCGGGTTTCGC
CACCTCTGACTTGAGCGTCGATTTTTGTGATGCTCGTCAGGGGGGCGGAGCCTATGGAAAAACGCCAGCA
ACGCGGCCTTTTTACGGTTCCTGGCCTTTTGCTGGCCTTTTGCTCACATGTTCTTTCCTGCGTTATCCCC
TGATTCTGTGGATAACCGTATTACCGCCTTTGAGTGAGCTGATACCGCTCGCCGCAGCCGAACGACCGAG
CGCAGCGAGTCAGTGAGCGAGGAAGCGGAAGAGCGCCCAATACGCAAACCGCCTCTCCCCGCGCGTTGGC
CGATTCATTAATGCAGCTGGCACGACAGGTTTCCCGACTGGAAAGCGGGCAGTGAGCGCAACGCAATTAA
TACGCGTACCGCTAGCCAGGAAGAGTTTGTAGAAACGCAAAAAGGCCATCCGTCAGGATGGCCTTCTGCT
TAGTTTGATGCCTGGCAGTTTATGGCGGGCGTCCTGCCCGCCACCCTCCGGGCCGTTGCTTCACAACGTT
CAAATCCGCTCCCGGCGGATTTGTCCTACTCAGGAGAGCGTTCACCGACAAACAACAGATAAAACGAAAG
GCCCAGTCTTCCGACTGAGCCTTTCGTTTTATTTGATGCCTGGCAGTTCCCTACTCTCGCGTTAACGCTA
GCATGGATGTTTTCCCAGTCACGACGTTGTAAAACGACGGCCAGTCTTAAGCTCGGGCCCCAAATAATGA
TTTTATTTTGACTGATAGTGACCTGTTCGTTGCAACAAATTGATGAGCAATGCTTTTTTATAATGCCAAC
TTTGTACAAAAAAGTTG
Features (pLannotate 1.2.2; 12 found; start..end, strand, type, name):
      1..507     +  CDS            ZNFP_CHLAE (fragment): Experimental evidence at protein level: Swiss-Prot protein existence level 1. May be involved in transcriptional regulation. From Chlorocebus aethiops (Green monkey) (Cercopithecus aethiops).
   1264..1280    +  CDS            CCR5TC (fragment): zinc-finger domain from the CCR5-224 (+) zinc-finger nuclease that recognizes the left half-site target sequence in the human CCR5 gene (Perez et al., 2008; Gross et al., 2013)
   2023..2097    +  CDS            ZNF234 (fragment): ZN234_HUMAN - Also known as ZNF269. Experimental evidence at transcript level: Swiss-Prot protein existence level 2. May be involved in transcriptional regulation. From Homo sapiens (Human).
   2100..2195    -  protein_bind   attL3: mutant version of attL; recombination site for the Gateway® LR reaction LR Clonase™
   2214..2232    -  promoter       T7 promoter: promoter for bacteriophage T7 RNA polymerase
   2366..3175    +  CDS            KanR: aminoglycoside phosphotransferase; aph(3')-Ia; confers resistance to kanamycin in bacteria or G418 (Geneticin®) in eukaryotes
   3322..3910    +  rep_origin     ori: high-copy-number ColE1/pMB1/pBR322/pUC origin of replication
   4093..4185    +  CDS            lacI (fragment): lac repressor; lacI; The lac repressor binds to the lac operator to inhibit transcription in E. coli. This inhibition can be relieved by adding lactose or isopropyl-β-D-thiogalactopyranoside (IPTG).
   4240..4267    -  terminator     rrnB T2 terminator: transcription terminator T2 from the E. coli rrnB gene
   4399..4442    +  terminator     rrnB T1 terminator: Escherichia coli rrnB; transcription terminator T1 from the E. coli rrnB gene
   4489..4525    -  CDS            lacZα (fragment): LacZα fragment of β-galactosidase; lacZ fragment
   4542..4637    +  protein_bind   attL3: mutant version of attL; recombination site for the Gateway® LR reaction LR Clonase™
