[The description below was written by a language model from this plasmid's Addgene catalogue record and pLannotate feature annotations shown in this document.]
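Description:
pDONR221-ZNF234 is a Gateway entry clone built on the Invitrogen pDONR221 backbone, carrying the coding sequence of the human zinc-finger transcription factor ZNF234 (also known as HZF4 or ZNF269). It belongs to the Human TFome Collection, a library of human transcription factor open reading frames assembled for cell fate engineering, and the insert was produced by gene synthesis. The 4,637 nt plasmid is maintained in E. coli at high copy through a ColE1/pUC-type origin and is selected with kanamycin via the aph(3')-Ia resistance gene.

The open reading frame sits between two attL-type recombination sites, which allow it to be moved by an LR Clonase reaction into any compatible Gateway destination vector. The annotation software labels both sites as attL3, an automated call that the record does not otherwise confirm. The last nucleotide of the stop codon has been removed so that the ORF reads through into the destination vector, permitting C-terminal fusions to tags or reporters. The insert is annotated only in pieces: a match to a green monkey zinc-finger protein, a very short hit to an engineered CCR5 zinc-finger domain, and a terminal ZNF234 fragment. These most likely reflect the repetitive, conserved nature of zinc-finger sequences rather than separate elements. The rrnB T1 and T2 terminators lie upstream of the cloning region, insulating the insert from read-through transcription, and a T7 promoter lies beyond the downstream att site. Short lacI and lacZα fragments are backbone remnants. The plasmid contains no eukaryotic promoter, so it serves as a shuttling and storage vector rather than an expression construct, and M13 primer sites are listed for verifying the insert.
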