Addgene plasmid #101611: pDONR221-ZNF234
Purpose: Donor Vector containing ZNF234 transcription factor, part of the Human TFome Collection
Depositing lab: George Church. Depositing organization: Harvard Medical School. Publication: A comprehensive library of human transcription factors for cell fate engineering. Ng AHM, Khoshakhlagh P, Rojo Arias JE, Pasquini G, Wang K, Swiersy A, Shipman SL, Appleton E, Kiaee K, Kohman RE, Vernet A, Dysart M, Leeper K, Saylor W, Huang JY, Graveline A, Taipale J, Hill DE, Vidal M, Melero-Martin JM, Busskamp V, Church GM. Nat Biotechnol. 2021 Apr;39(4):510-519. doi: 10.1038/s41587-020-0742-6. Epub 2020 Nov 30. PubMed 33257861.
Backbone
  Vector backbone: pDONR221
  Backbone manufacturer: Invitrogen
  Vector type: Gateway shuttling vector
Growth in bacteria
  Bacterial resistance: Kanamycin, 50 μg/mL
  Growth temperature: 37°C
  Growth strain: DH5alpha
  Copy number: High Copy
Gene/Insert
  Gene/Insert name: ZNF234 (alt name: Q14588 (Uniprot ID))
  Species: H. sapiens (human)
  Mutation: Last nucleotide of stop codon removed to allow for Gateway C-terminal fusions
  Entrez Gene: ZNF234 (a.k.a. HZF4, ZNF269)
  Cloning method: Gateway Cloning
  Sequencing primers: 5′ M13F(-21); 3′ M13R
Terms and licenses: Academic/Nonprofit Terms; Industry Terms: Not Available to Industry
Depositor comments: Harvard generated by gene synthesis
How to cite: pDONR221-ZNF234 was a gift from George Church (Addgene plasmid # 101611 ; http://n2t.net/addgene:101611 ; RRID:Addgene_101611)
