>Addgene plasmid #101611 | pDONR221-ZNF234 | depositor partial sequence | sequence record 191684 | insert
ATGACCACTTTTAAAGAGGGCCTGACATTTAAAGATGTGGCTGTTGTTTTCACTGAAGAAGAACTCGGCC
TTTTAGACCCTGTCCAAAGGAACCTATACCAAGATGTAATGCTAGAGAATTTCAGAAACCTCCTGAGTGT
TGGCCACCACCCTTTTAAACATGATGTTTTCCTCCTAGAGAAAGAGAAGAAGCTGGATATAATGAAGACG
GCGACCCAGAGAAAAGGAAAATCGGCAGATAAGATCCAGAGTGAAGTTGAAACTGTCCCTGAGGCTGGCA
GACATGAAGAACTATACTGGGGCCAAATCTGGAAACAAATAGCGAGTGACCTGATAAAATATGAAGATTC
AATGATCAGCATATCGAGATTCCCCAGACAAGGTGACCTATCGTGCCAAGTGAGAGCTGGCCTATACACC
ACCCACACTGGCCAGAAATTTTACCAATGTGATGAGTATAAAAAGAGTTTCACGGACGTTTTTAATTTTG
ACCTCCACCAACAACTCCATTCCGGTGAAAAGAGCCACACCTGTGATGAATGTGGGAAGAGTTTCTGTTA
TATTTCGGCCCTCCATATCCACCAGAGAGTTCATATGGGAGAAAAGTGTTATAAATGTGATGTATGCGGG
AAAGAATTTTCCCAGAGCAGCCACCTCCAGACCCACCAAAGAGTACATACTGTAGAAAAACCTTTTAAAT
GTGTTGAGTGTGGTAAAGGTTTCAGCAGGAGAAGCACTTTAACTGTCCACTGTAAACTCCACAGCGGAGA
GAAACCATATAACTGTGAGGAATGTGGCAGGGCTTTTATACATGCTTCCCATTTACAAGAACACCAGAGG
ATCCATACCGGTGAGAAACCATTTAAGTGTGACACGTGCGGAAAAAATTTCAGGAGGAGATCTGCTTTAA
ATAACCACTGTATGGTCCACACTGGTGAAAAGCCATATAAGTGTGAAGACTGCGGGAAGTGTTTCACGTG
TTCTTCAAACCTCAGGATACACCAGAGAGTCCATACTGGTGAGAAGCCGTATAAGTGTGAAGAATGCGGT
AAGTGTTTTATCCAGCCTTCCCAATTCCAAGCCCACAGGAGAATACACACTGGAGAGAAACCATATGTGT
GTAAAGTCTGTGGGAAAGGTTTTATATATTCGAGCAGTTTCCAAGCACACCAAGGTGTCCATACAGGAGA
GAAACCATATAAGTGTAATGAGTGCGGAAAATCTTTCAGGATGAAGATCCATTACCAAGTCCACCTTGTT
GTACACACCGGAGAAAAGCCATATAAGTGTGAAGTCTGCGGAAAGGCTTTCAGACAATCATCATACCTAA
AAATACACCTAAAGGCCCACAGTGTCCAAAAGCCATTTAAATGTGAAGAGTGTGGCCAAGGTTTTAACCA
AAGCAGCAGATTACAAATCCACCAATTAATCCACACAGGGGAGAAGCCATATAAATGTGAGGAGTGTGGA
AAAGGATTTTCAAGAAGGGCTGACCTAAAGATCCACTGCAGAATACATACTGGAGAAAAACCGTATAACT
GTGAAGAGTGCGGTAAAGTTTTTTCCCAAGCATCCCACCTTTTGACACACCAGAGAGTACACAGTGGAGA
GAAGCCTTTTAAGTGTGAAGAGTGTGGGAAATCTTTTTCGAGGAGTGCCCACCTACAGGCCCACCAGAAA
GTACACACAGGTGAAAAACCATATAAGTGCGGAGAATGTGGAAAGGGTTTTAAGTGGAGCCTAAACCTAG
ATATGCACCAAAGGGTCCATACGGGTGAAAAGCCATACACATGTGGTGAATGCGGAAAACATTTCAGCCA
AGCCAGTTCCCTACAATTACACCAATCTGTCCACACGGGAGAGAAACCATATAAGTGTGATGTGTGCGGA
AAAGTTTTCAGCAGATCAAGCCAATTACAATACCACAGAAGAGTCCACACCGGTGAAAAGCCATATAAGT
GTGAGATCTGTGGAAAGAGATTCAGCTGGAGATCGAACCTTGTGAGCCACCATAAAATCCACGCGGCTGG
GACTTTTTATGAAAATGATGAAAATTCAAAAAATATCAGGGAATTGAGTGAAGGTGGTTCGAGCACGAG
